Addgene plasmid #195700: pFSynW Syt9 IRES mRuby3
Purpose: Lentiviral plasmid encoding full-length mouse SYT9 followed by an internal ribosomal entry site followed by mRuby under the human synapsin promoter
Depositing lab: Edwin Chapman. Depositing organization: University of Wisconsin, Madison. Publication: Synaptotagmin 9 Modulates Spontaneous Neurotransmitter Release in Striatal Neurons by Regulating Substance P Secretion. Seibert MJ, Evans CS, Stanley KS, Wu Z, Chapman ER. J Neurosci. 2023 Mar 1;43(9):1475-1491. doi: 10.1523/JNEUROSCI.1857-22.2023. Epub 2023 Feb 2. PubMed 36732068.
Backbone
  Vector backbone: FUGW
  Backbone manufacturer: David Baltimore (Addgene plasmid # 14883)
  Vector type: Lentiviral
Growth in bacteria
  Bacterial resistance: Ampicillin, 100 μg/mL
  Growth temperature: 37°C
  Growth strain: NEB Stable
  Copy number: High Copy
Gene/Insert
  Gene/Insert name: Syt9
  Species: M. musculus (mouse)
  Mutation: encodes only the first 68 amino acids of Tac1
  Entrez Gene: Syt5 (a.k.a. SytV)
  Cloning method: Restriction Enzyme; 5′ cloning site Unknown (unknown if destroyed); 3′ cloning site Unknown (unknown if destroyed)
  Sequencing primers: 5′ n/a
Terms and licenses: Academic/Nonprofit Terms; Industry Terms: Not Available to Industry
Depositor comments: full-length mouse SYT9; bicistronic mRuby expression Please visit https://www.biorxiv.org/content/10.1101/2022.04.18.488681v2 for bioRxiv preprint.
How to cite: pFSynW Syt9 IRES mRuby3 was a gift from Edwin Chapman (Addgene plasmid # 195700 ; http://n2t.net/addgene:195700 ; RRID:Addgene_195700)
