[The description below was written by a language model from this plasmid's Addgene catalogue record and pLannotate feature annotations shown in this document.]
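Description:
pFSynW Syt9 IRES mRuby3 is a lentiviral transfer plasmid built on the FUGW backbone, designed for neuron-restricted expression of mouse synaptotagmin 9 together with a red fluorescent reporter. In bacteria it is maintained through a high-copy ColE1/pUC-type origin and selected with ampicillin via the β-lactamase gene. An f1 origin is also present, as is an SV40/EM7-driven bleomycin/Zeocin resistance cassette that lies outside the viral genome. The viral portion has a third-generation-style layout. A CMV enhancer/promoter replaces the upstream part of the 5' LTR to drive genomic RNA production in packaging cells. It is followed by the HIV-1 Ψ packaging signal with a gag fragment, the RRE for Rev-dependent nuclear export, and the cPPT/CTS. A WPRE downstream of the payload boosts transcript stability and expression, and a truncated 3' LTR and a bGH polyadenylation signal complete the unit.

The payload is a single bicistronic transcript driven by the human synapsin I promoter. The synaptotagmin coding sequence comes first, and an EMCV IRES then allows cap-independent translation of mRuby3, so transduced neurons expressing the untagged protein can be identified by red fluorescence. The record labels the insert as full-length mouse SYT9, while the linked gene entry and the automated annotation call it Syt5, matching the rat SYT5 protein. This probably reflects the historically interchanged SYT5/SYT9 nomenclature. The mutation field refers to the first 68 amino acids of Tac1, which does not fit this insert or the feature table and looks like an entry carried over from another construct. The associated work concerns synaptotagmin 9 in striatal neurons, where it regulates substance P secretion and spontaneous neurotransmitter release, which fits use of this vector for expression in cultured neurons.
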