Features (pLannotate 1.2.2; 32 found; start..end, strand, type, name):
     31..83      -  misc_feature   bom (fragment): basis of mobility region from pBR322
    238..617     +  enhancer       CMV enhancer: human cytomegalovirus immediate early enhancer
    618..817     +  promoter       CMV promoter: human cytomegalovirus (CMV) immediate early promoter
    835..1015    +  LTR            5' LTR (truncated): truncated 5' long terminal repeat (LTR) from HIV-1
   1062..1187    +  misc_feature   HIV-1 Ψ: packaging signal of human immunodeficiency virus type 1
   1171..1534    +  CDS            HIV-1 gag (fragment): gag protein from human immunodeficiency virus 1; gag
   1680..1913    +  misc_feature   RRE: The Rev response element (RRE) of HIV-1 allows for Rev-dependent mRNA export from the nucleus to the cytoplasm.
   2290..2390    +  CDS            Rev (fragment): human immunodeficiency virus 1 (HIV-1) Rev protein; rev; enhances nuclear export of unspliced and incompletely spliced viral mRNAs
   2440..2557    +  misc_feature   cPPT/CTS: central polypurine tract and central termination sequence of HIV-1
   2602..3048    +  promoter       hSyn promoter: human synapsin I promoter; confers neuron-specific expression (Kügler et al., 2003)
   3066..4223    +  CDS            Syt5: SYT5_RAT - Experimental evidence at protein level: Swiss-Prot protein existence level 1. May be involved in Ca(2+)-dependent exocytosis of secretory vesicles through Ca(2+) and phospholipid binding to the C2 domain or may serve as Ca(2+) sensors in the process of vesicular trafficking and exocytosis. Regulates the Ca(2+)-dependent secretion of norepinephrine in PC12 cells. Required for export from the endocytic recycling compartment to the cell surface. From Rattus norvegicus (Rat).
   4233..4809    +  misc_feature   IRES2: internal ribosome entry site (IRES) of the encephalomyocarditis virus (EMCV)
   4806..5498    +  CDS            mRuby3: mRuby3 is a basic (constitutively fluorescent) red fluorescent protein published in 2016, derived from Entacmaea quadricolor. It has low acid sensitivity.
   5502..5525    +  misc_feature   MCS (fragment): pBluescript multiple cloning site
   5525..6113    +  misc_feature   WPRE: woodchuck hepatitis virus posttranscriptional regulatory element
   6050..6631    +  CDS            nef (fragment): NEF_HV1H2 - Experimental evidence at protein level: Swiss-Prot protein existence level 1. Extracellular Nef protein targets CD4(+) T-lymphocytes for apoptosis by interacting with CXCR4 surface receptors. From Human immunodeficiency virus type 1 group M subtype B (isolate HXB2) (HIV-1).
   6638..6818    +  LTR            5' LTR (truncated): truncated 5' long terminal repeat (LTR) from HIV-1
   6850..7074    +  polyA_signal   bGH poly(A) signal: bovine growth hormone polyadenylation signal
   7078..7099    +  promoter       SV40 promoter (fragment): SV40 enhancer and early promoter
   7120..7548    +  rep_origin     f1 ori (sequence partly withheld): f1 bacteriophage origin of replication; arrow indicates direction of (+) strand synthesis
   7562..7891    +  promoter       SV40 promoter: SV40 enhancer and early promoter
   7939..7986    +  promoter       EM7 promoter: synthetic bacterial promoter&nbsp
   8005..8379    +  CDS            BleoR: antibiotic-binding protein; Sh ble from Streptoalloteichus hindustanus; confers resistance to bleomycin, phleomycin, and Zeocin™
   8389..8514    +  CDS            ble (fragment): BLE_KLEPN - Experimental evidence at protein level: Swiss-Prot protein existence level 1. Binding protein with a strong affinity to the bleomycin family of antibiotics. Binds to CL990; an antimitotic-antibiotic compound. From Klebsiella pneumoniae.
   8509..8630    +  polyA_signal   SV40 poly(A) signal: SV40 polyadenylation signal
   8701..8723    -  protein_bind   lac operator (fragment): The lac repressor binds to the lac operator to inhibit transcription in E. coli. This inhibition can be relieved by adding lactose or isopropyl-β-D-thiogalactopyranoside (IPTG). lac repressor encoded by lacI
   8727..8757    -  promoter       lac promoter: promoter for the E. coli lac operon
   8772..8793    -  protein_bind   CAP binding site: CAP binding activates transcription in the presence of cAMP. E. coli catabolite activator protein
   8806..8898    -  CDS            lacI (fragment): lac repressor; lacI; The lac repressor binds to the lac operator to inhibit transcription in E. coli. This inhibition can be relieved by adding lactose or isopropyl-β-D-thiogalactopyranoside (IPTG).
   9081..9669    -  rep_origin     ori: high-copy-number ColE1/pMB1/pBR322/pUC origin of replication
   9840..10700   -  CDS            AmpR: β-lactamase; bla; confers resistance to ampicillin, carbenicillin, and related antibiotics
  10701..10805   -  promoter       AmpR promoter: bla
>Addgene plasmid #195700 | pFSynW Syt9 IRES mRuby3 | addgene full sequence | sequence record 383678 | Addgene NGS Result
GTCGACGGATCGGGAGATCTCCCGATCCCCTATGGTGCACTCTCAGTACAATCTGCTCTGATGCCGCATA
GTTAAGCCAGTATCTGCTCCCTGCTTGTGTGTTGGAGGTCGCTGAGTAGTGCGCGAGCAAAATTTAAGCT
ACAACAAGGCAAGGCTTGACCGACAATTGCATGAAGAATCTGCTTAGGGTTAGGCGTTTTGCGCTGCTTC
GCGATGTACGGGCCAGATATACGCGTTGACATTGATTATTGACTAGTTATTAATAGTAATCAATTACGGG
GTCATTAGTTCATAGCCCATATATGGAGTTCCGCGTTACATAACTTACGGTAAATGGCCCGCCTGGCTGA
CCGCCCAACGACCCCCGCCCATTGACGTCAATAATGACGTATGTTCCCATAGTAACGCCAATAGGGACTT
TCCATTGACGTCAATGGGTGGAGTATTTACGGTAAACTGCCCACTTGGCAGTACATCAAGTGTATCATAT
GCCAAGTACGCCCCCTATTGACGTCAATGACGGTAAATGGCCCGCCTGGCATTATGCCCAGTACATGACC
TTATGGGACTTTCCTACTTGGCAGTACATCTACGTATTAGTCATCGCTATTACCATGGTGATGCGGTTTT
GGCAGTACATCAATGGGCGTGGATAGCGGTTTGACTCACGGGGATTTCCAAGTCTCCACCCCATTGACGT
CAATGGGAGTTTGTTTTGGCACCAAAATCAACGGGACTTTCCAAAATGTCGTAACAACTCCGCCCCATTG
ACGCAAATGGGCGGTAGGCGTGTACGGTGGGAGGTCTATATAAGCAGCGCGTTTTGCCTGTACTGGGTCT
CTCTGGTTAGACCAGATCTGAGCCTGGGAGCTCTCTGGCTAACTAGGGAACCCACTGCTTAAGCCTCAAT
AAAGCTTGCCTTGAGTGCTTCAAGTAGTGTGTGCCCGTCTGTTGTGTGACTCTGGTAACTAGAGATCCCT
CAGACCCTTTTAGTCAGTGTGGAAAATCTCTAGCAGTGGCGCCCGAACAGGGACTTGAAAGCGAAAGGGA
AACCAGAGGAGCTCTCTCGACGCAGGACTCGGCTTGCTGAAGCGCGCACGGCAAGAGGCGAGGGGCGGCG
ACTGGTGAGTACGCCAAAAATTTTGACTAGCGGAGGCTAGAAGGAGAGAGATGGGTGCGAGAGCGTCAGT
ATTAAGCGGGGGAGAATTAGATCGCGATGGGAAAAAATTCGGTTAAGGCCAGGGGGAAAGAAAAAATATA
AATTAAAACATATAGTATGGGCAAGCAGGGAGCTAGAACGATTCGCAGTTAATCCTGGCCTGTTAGAAAC
ATCAGAAGGCTGTAGACAAATACTGGGACAGCTACAACCATCCCTTCAGACAGGATCAGAAGAACTTAGA
TCATTATATAATACAGTAGCAACCCTCTATTGTGTGCATCAAAGGATAGAGATAAAAGACACCAAGGAAG
CTTTAGACAAGATAGAGGAAGAGCAAAACAAAAGTAAGACCACCGCACAGCAAGCGGCCGCTGATCTTCA
GACCTGGAGGAGGAGATATGAGGGACAATTGGAGAAGTGAATTATATAAATATAAAGTAGTAAAAATTGA
ACCATTAGGAGTAGCACCCACCAAGGCAAAGAGAAGAGTGGTGCAGAGAGAAAAAAGAGCAGTGGGAATA
GGAGCTTTGTTCCTTGGGTTCTTGGGAGCAGCAGGAAGCACTATGGGCGCAGCGTCAATGACGCTGACGG
TACAGGCCAGACAATTATTGTCTGGTATAGTGCAGCAGCAGAACAATTTGCTGAGGGCTATTGAGGCGCA
ACAGCATCTGTTGCAACTCACAGTCTGGGGCATCAAGCAGCTCCAGGCAAGAATCCTGGCTGTGGAAAGA
TACCTAAAGGATCAACAGCTCCTGGGGATTTGGGGTTGCTCTGGAAAACTCATTTGCACCACTGCTGTGC
CTTGGAATGCTAGTTGGAGTAATAAATCTCTGGAACAGATTTGGAATCACACGACCTGGATGGAGTGGGA
CAGAGAAATTAACAATTACACAAGCTTAATACACTCCTTAATTGAAGAATCGCAAAACCAGCAAGAAAAG
AATGAACAAGAATTATTGGAATTAGATAAATGGGCAAGTTTGTGGAATTGGTTTAACATAACAAATTGGC
TGTGGTATATAAAATTATTCATAATGATAGTAGGAGGCTTGGTAGGTTTAAGAATAGTTTTTGCTGTACT
TTCTATAGTGAATAGAGTTAGGCAGGGATATTCACCATTATCGTTTCAGACCCACCTCCCAACCCCGAGG
GGACCCGACAGGCCCGAAGGAATAGAAGAAGAAGGTGGAGAGAGAGACAGAGACAGATCCATTCGATTAG
TGAACGGATCGGCACTGCGTGCGCCAATTCTGCAGACAAATGGCAGTATTCATCCACAATTTTAAAAGAA
AAGGGGGGATTGGGGGGTACAGTGCAGGGGAAAGAATAGTAGACATAATAGCAACAGACATACAAACTAA
AGAATTACAAAAACAAATTACAAAAATTCAAAATTTTCGGGTTTATTACAGGGACAGCAGAGATCCAGTT
TGGTTAATTAAAGTGCAAGTGGTTTTAGGACCAGGATGAGGCGGGGTGGGGGTGCCTACCTGACGACCGA
CCCCGACCCACTGGACAAGCACCCAACCCCCATTCCCCAAATTGCGCATCCCCTATCAGAGAGGGGGAGG
GGAAACAGGATGCGGCGAGGCGCGTGCGCACTGCCAGCTTCAGCACCGCGGACAGTGCCTTCGCCCCCGC
CTGGCGGCGCGCGCCACCGCCGCCTCAGCACTGAAGGCGCGCTGACGTCACTCGCCGGTCCCCCGTAAAC
TCCCCTTCCCGGCCACCTTGGTCGCGTCCGCGCCGCCGCCGGCCCAGCCGGACCGCACCACGCGAGGCGC
GAGATAGGGGGGCACGGGCGCGACCATCTGCGCTGCGGCGCCGGCGACTCAGCGCTGCCTCAGTCTGCGG
TGGGCAGCGGAGGAGTCGTGTCGTGCCTGAGAGCGCAGGTACGGCTAGCGCCACCATGTTCCCGGAACCC
CCGACCCCGGGGTCTCCAGCGCCTGAGACACCTCCAGACTCCAGCCGCATCAGGCAGGGGGCAGTGCCTG
CCTGGGTCCTGGCTACCATCTTGCTGGGCTCAGGCCTCCTGGTCTTCAGCAGCTGTTTCTGTCTCTACCG
GAAGCGCTGTCGGAGACGGATGGGCAAAAAGAGTCAGGCCCAAGCCCAAGTCCATCTTCAGGAAGTGAAG
GAGCTGGGCCGGAGTTACATAGATAAGGTTCAGCCTGAAATAGAGGAACTGGACCCCTCACCATCCATGC
CAGGACAGCAGGTATTGGACAAGCACCAGTTAGGCCGACTGCAGTATTCACTGGATTATGACTTCCAGAC
TGGCCAGCTCCTGGTAGGCATCTTGCAAGCTGAGGGACTGGCAGCGTTGGACCTAGGAGGTTCCTCAGAC
CCCTATGTTAGTGTCTATCTGCTGCCAGACAAGCGGAGGCGACATGAGACCAAGGTGCATCGGCAGACCC
TGAATCCACACTTTGGAGAGACCTTTGCCTTCAAGGTCCCATACGTGGAACTAGGAGGTAGAGTGCTGGT
CATGGCGGTGTATGACTTCGATCGCTTCTCCCGCAACGATGCCATCGGAGAGGTGCGGGTGCCTATGAGT
TCAGTGAACCTGGGGCGGCCAGTGCAGGCCTGGCGAGAGCTGCAGGTGGCTCCCAAAGAGGAGCAGGAGA
AACTGGGGGATATCTGCTTCTCTCTCCGGTATGTCCCCACGGCCGGGAAGCTCACCGTCATTGTCCTGGA
AGCTAAAAACCTGAAGAAAATGGATGTAGGAGGACTCTCAGACCCTTATGTCAAGGTGCACCTGCTCCAG
GGAGGTAAAAAGGTTCGGAAGAAGAAAACCACCATTAAGAAGAACACCCTGAACCCCTATTACAACGAGG
CCTTCAGCTTTGAGGTGCCCTGTGACCAGGTGCAGAAAGTCCAGGTGGAGCTGACCGTTTTGGACTATGA
CAAACTGGGGAAGAATGAGGCCATCGGGAGAGTGGCGGTGGGCACAGCAGTTGGTGGGGCTGGCCTACGG
CACTGGGCTGACATGTTGGCCAACCCTAGGCGGCCCATTGCCCAGTGGCACTCTCTGCGGCCCCCTGACA
GAGCCAGGCCAATACCTGCACCCTGAGAATTCCCCCTCTCCCTCCCCCCCCTAACGTTACTGGCCGAAGC
CGCTTGGAATAAGGCCGGTGTGCGTTTGTCTATATGTTATTTTCCACCATATTGCCGTCTTTTGGCAATG
TGAGGGCCCGGAAACCTGGCCCTGTCTTCTTGACGAGCATTCCTAGGGGTCTTTCCCCTCTCGCCAAAGG
AATGCAAGGTCTGTTGAATGTCGTGAAGGAAGCAGTTCCTCTGGAAGCTTCTTGAAGACAAACAACGTCT
GTAGCGACCCTTTGCAGGCAGCGGAACCCCCCACCTGGCGACAGGTGCCTCTGCGGCCAAAAGCCACGTG
TATAAGATACACCTGCAAAGGCGGCACAACCCCAGTGCCACGTTGTGAGTTGGATAGTTGTGGAAAGAGT
CAAATGGCTCTCCTCAAGCGTATTCAACAAGGGGCTGAAGGATGCCCAGAAGGTACCCCATTGTATGGGA
TCTGATCTGGGGCCTCGGTACACATGCTTTACATGTGTTTAGTCGAGGTTAAAAAAACGTCTAGGCCCCC
CGAACCACGGGGACGTGGTTTTCCTTTGAAAAACACGATGATAATATGGTGTCTAAGGGCGAAGAGCTGA
TCAAGGAAAATATGCGTATGAAGGTGGTCATGGAAGGTTCGGTCAACGGCCACCAATTCAAATGCACAGG
TGAAGGAGAAGGCAGACCGTACGAGGGAGTGCAAACCATGAGGATCAAAGTCATCGAGGGAGGACCCCTG
CCATTTGCCTTTGACATTCTTGCCACGTCGTTCATGTATGGCAGCCGTACCTTTATCAAGTACCCGGCCG
ACATCCCTGATTTCTTTAAACAGTCCTTTCCTGAGGGTTTTACTTGGGAAAGAGTTACGAGATACGAAGA
TGGTGGAGTCGTCACCGTCACGCAGGACACCAGCCTTGAGGATGGCGAGCTCGTCTACAACGTCAAGGTC
AGAGGGGTAAACTTTCCCTCCAATGGTCCCGTGATGCAGAAGAAGACCAAGGGTTGGGAGCCTAATACAG
AGATGATGTATCCAGCAGATGGTGGTCTGAGAGGATACACTGACATCGCACTGAAAGTTGATGGTGGTGG
CCATCTGCACTGCAACTTCGTGACAACTTACAGGTCAAAAAAGACCGTCGGGAACATCAAGATGCCCGGT
GTCCATGCCGTTGATCACCGCCTGGAAAGGATCGAGGAGAGTGACAATGAAACCTACGTAGTGCAAAGAG
AAGTGGCAGTTGCCAAATACAGCAACCTTGGTGGTGGCTAAAATTCGATATCAAGCTTATCGATAATCAA
CCTCTGGATTACAAAATTTGTGAAAGATTGACTGGTATTCTTAACTATGTTGCTCCTTTTACGCTATGTG
GATACGCTGCTTTAATGCCTTTGTATCATGCTATTGCTTCCCGTATGGCTTTCATTTTCTCCTCCTTGTA
TAAATCCTGGTTGCTGTCTCTTTATGAGGAGTTGTGGCCCGTTGTCAGGCAACGTGGCGTGGTGTGCACT
GTGTTTGCTGACGCAACCCCCACTGGTTGGGGCATTGCCACCACCTGTCAGCTCCTTTCCGGGACTTTCG
CTTTCCCCCTCCCTATTGCCACGGCGGAACTCATCGCCGCCTGCCTTGCCCGCTGCTGGACAGGGGCTCG
GCTGTTGGGCACTGACAATTCCGTGGTGTTGTCGGGGAAATCATCGTCCTTTCCTTGGCTGCTCGCCTGT
GTTGCCACCTGGATTCTGCGCGGGACGTCCTTCTGCTACGTCCCTTCGGCCCTCAATCCAGCGGACCTTC
CTTCCCGCGGCCTGCTGCCGGCTCTGCGGCCTCTTCCGCGTCTTCGCCTTCGCCCTCAGACGAGTCGGAT
CTCCCTTTGGGCCGCCTCCCCGCATCGATACCGTCGACCTCGAGACCTAGAAAAACATGGAGCAATCACA
AGTAGCAATACAGCAGCTACCAATGCTGATTGTGCCTGGCTAGAAGCACAAGAGGAGGAGGAGGTGGGTT
TTCCAGTCACACCTCAGGTACCTTTAAGACCAATGACTTACAAGGCAGCTGTAGATCTTAGCCACTTTTT
AAAAGAAAAGGGGGGACTGGAAGGGCTAATTCACTCCCAACGAAGACAAGATATCCTTGATCTGTGGATC
TACCACACACAAGGCTACTTCCCTGATTGGCAGAACTACACACCAGGGCCAGGGATCAGATATCCACTGA
CCTTTGGATGGTGCTACAAGCTAGTACCAGTTGAGCAAGAGAAGGTAGAAGAAGCCAATGAAGGAGAGAA
CACCCGCTTGTTACACCCTGTGAGCCTGCATGGGATGGATGACCCGGAGAGAGAAGTATTAGAGTGGAGG
TTTGACAGCCGCCTAGCATTTCATCACATGGCCCGAGAGCTGCATCCGGACTGTACTGGGTCTCTCTGGT
TAGACCAGATCTGAGCCTGGGAGCTCTCTGGCTAACTAGGGAACCCACTGCTTAAGCCTCAATAAAGCTT
GCCTTGAGTGCTTCAAGTAGTGTGTGCCCGTCTGTTGTGTGACTCTGGTAACTAGAGATCCCTCAGACCC
TTTTAGTCAGTGTGGAAAATCTCTAGCAGGGCCCGTTTAAACCCGCTGATCAGCCTCGACTGTGCCTTCT
AGTTGCCAGCCATCTGTTGTTTGCCCCTCCCCCGTGCCTTCCTTGACCCTGGAAGGTGCCACTCCCACTG
TCCTTTCCTAATAAAATGAGGAAATTGCATCGCATTGTCTGAGTAGGTGTCATTCTATTCTGGGGGGTGG
GGTGGGGCAGGACAGCAAGGGGGAGGATTGGGAAGACAATAGCAGGCATGCTGGGGATGCGGTGGGCTCT
ATGGCTTCTGAGGCGGAAAGAACCAGCTGGGGCTCTAGGGGGTATCCCC
[124 nt withheld, positions 7120-7243]
C
[91 nt withheld, positions 7245-7335]
A
[49 nt withheld, positions 7337-7385]
CCTTTGACGTTGGAGTCCACGTTCTTT
[37 nt withheld, positions 7413-7449]
ACCCTATCTCGGTCTATTCTTTTGATTTATAAGGGATTTTGCCGATTTCGGCCTATTGGTTAAAAAATGA
GCTGATTTAACAAAAATTTAACGCGAATTAATTCTGTGGAATGTGTGTCAGTTAGGGTGTGGAAAGTCCC
CAGGCTCCCCAGCAGGCAGAAGTATGCAAAGCATGCATCTCAATTAGTCAGCAACCAGGTGTGGAAAGTC
CCCAGGCTCCCCAGCAGGCAGAAGTATGCAAAGCATGCATCTCAATTAGTCAGCAACCATAGTCCCGCCC
CTAACTCCGCCCATCCCGCCCCTAACTCCGCCCAGTTCCGCCCATTCTCCGCCCCATGGCTGACTAATTT
TTTTTATTTATGCAGAGGCCGAGGCCGCCTCTGCCTCTGAGCTATTCCAGAAGTAGTGAGGAGGCTTTTT
TGGAGGCCTAGGCTTTTGCAAAAAGCTCCCGGGAGCTTGTATATCCATTTTCGGATCTGATCAGCACGTG
TTGACAATTAATCATCGGCATAGTATATCGGCATAGTATAATACGACAAGGTGAGGAACTAAACCATGGC
CAAGTTGACCAGTGCCGTTCCGGTGCTCACCGCGCGCGACGTCGCCGGAGCGGTCGAGTTCTGGACCGAC
CGGCTCGGGTTCTCCCGGGACTTCGTGGAGGACGACTTCGCCGGTGTGGTCCGGGACGACGTGACCCTGT
TCATCAGCGCGGTCCAGGACCAGGTGGTGCCGGACAACACCCTGGCCTGGGTGTGGGTGCGCGGCCTGGA
CGAGCTGTACGCCGAGTGGTCGGAGGTCGTGTCCACGAACTTCCGGGACGCCTCCGGGCCGGCCATGACC
GAGATCGGCGAGCAGCCGTGGGGGCGGGAGTTCGCCCTGCGCGACCCGGCCGGCAACTGCGTGCACTTCG
TGGCCGAGGAGCAGGACTGACACGTGCTACGAGATTTCGATTCCACCGCCGCCTTCTATGAAAGGTTGGG
CTTCGGAATCGTTTTCCGGGACGCCGGCTGGATGATCCTCCAGCGCGGGGATCTCATGCTGGAGTTCTTC
GCCCACCCCAACTTGTTTATTGCAGCTTATAATGGTTACAAATAAAGCAATAGCATCACAAATTTCACAA
ATAAAGCATTTTTTTCACTGCATTCTAGTTGTGGTTTGTCCAAACTCATCAATGTATCTTATCATGTCTG
TATACCGTCGACCTCTAGCTAGAGCTTGGCGTAATCATGGTCATAGCTGTTTCCTGTGTGAAATTGTTAT
CCGCTCACAATTCCACACAACATACGAGCCGGAAGCATAAAGTGTAAAGCCTGGGGTGCCTAATGAGTGA
GCTAACTCACATTAATTGCGTTGCGCTCACTGCCCGCTTTCCAGTCGGGAAACCTGTCGTGCCAGCTGCA
TTAATGAATCGGCCAACGCGCGGGGAGAGGCGGTTTGCGTATTGGGCGCTCTTCCGCTTCCTCGCTCACT
GACTCGCTGCGCTCGGTCGTTCGGCTGCGGCGAGCGGTATCAGCTCACTCAAAGGCGGTAATACGGTTAT
CCACAGAATCAGGGGATAACGCAGGAAAGAACATGTGAGCAAAAGGCCAGCAAAAGGCCAGGAACCGTAA
AAAGGCCGCGTTGCTGGCGTTTTTCCATAGGCTCCGCCCCCCTGACGAGCATCACAAAAATCGACGCTCA
AGTCAGAGGTGGCGAAACCCGACAGGACTATAAAGATACCAGGCGTTTCCCCCTGGAAGCTCCCTCGTGC
GCTCTCCTGTTCCGACCCTGCCGCTTACCGGATACCTGTCCGCCTTTCTCCCTTCGGGAAGCGTGGCGCT
TTCTCATAGCTCACGCTGTAGGTATCTCAGTTCGGTGTAGGTCGTTCGCTCCAAGCTGGGCTGTGTGCAC
GAACCCCCCGTTCAGCCCGACCGCTGCGCCTTATCCGGTAACTATCGTCTTGAGTCCAACCCGGTAAGAC
ACGACTTATCGCCACTGGCAGCAGCCACTGGTAACAGGATTAGCAGAGCGAGGTATGTAGGCGGTGCTAC
AGAGTTCTTGAAGTGGTGGCCTAACTACGGCTACACTAGAAGAACAGTATTTGGTATCTGCGCTCTGCTG
AAGCCAGTTACCTTCGGAAAAAGAGTTGGTAGCTCTTGATCCGGCAAACAAACCACCGCTGGTAGCGGTG
GTTTTTTTGTTTGCAAGCAGCAGATTACGCGCAGAAAAAAAGGATCTCAAGAAGATCCTTTGATCTTTTC
TACGGGGTCTGACGCTCAGTGGAACGAAAACTCACGTTAAGGGATTTTGGTCATGAGATTATCAAAAAGG
ATCTTCACCTAGATCCTTTTAAATTAAAAATGAAGTTTTAAATCAATCTAAAGTATATATGAGTAAACTT
GGTCTGACAGTTACCAATGCTTAATCAGTGAGGCACCTATCTCAGCGATCTGTCTATTTCGTTCATCCAT
AGTTGCCTGACTCCCCGTCGTGTAGATAACTACGATACGGGAGGGCTTACCATCTGGCCCCAGTGCTGCA
ATGATACCGCGAGACCCACGCTCACCGGCTCCAGATTTATCAGCAATAAACCAGCCAGCCGGAAGGGCCG
AGCGCAGAAGTGGTCCTGCAACTTTATCCGCCTCCATCCAGTCTATTAATTGTTGCCGGGAAGCTAGAGT
AAGTAGTTCGCCAGTTAATAGTTTGCGCAACGTTGTTGCCATTGCTACAGGCATCGTGGTGTCACGCTCG
TCGTTTGGTATGGCTTCATTCAGCTCCGGTTCCCAACGATCAAGGCGAGTTACATGATCCCCCATGTTGT
GCAAAAAAGCGGTTAGCTCCTTCGGTCCTCCGATCGTTGTCAGAAGTAAGTTGGCCGCAGTGTTATCACT
CATGGTTATGGCAGCACTGCATAATTCTCTTACTGTCATGCCATCCGTAAGATGCTTTTCTGTGACTGGT
GAGTACTCAACCAAGTCATTCTGAGAATAGTGTATGCGGCGACCGAGTTGCTCTTGCCCGGCGTCAATAC
GGGATAATACCGCGCCACATAGCAGAACTTTAAAAGTGCTCATCATTGGAAAACGTTCTTCGGGGCGAAA
ACTCTCAAGGATCTTACCGCTGTTGAGATCCAGTTCGATGTAACCCACTCGTGCACCCAACTGATCTTCA
GCATCTTTTACTTTCACCAGCGTTTCTGGGTGAGCAAAAACAGGAAGGCAAAATGCCGCAAAAAAGGGAA
TAAGGGCGACACGGAAATGTTGAATACTCATACTCTTCCTTTTTCAATATTATTGAAGCATTTATCAGGG
TTATTGTCTCATGAGCGGATACATATTTGAATGTATTTAGAAAAATAAACAAATAGGGGTTCCGCGCACA
TTTCCCCGAAAAGTGCCACCTGAC
